>Addgene plasmid #201918 | pJRH-1328 LV EF1a-CD20 IRES-EGFP | addgene full sequence | sequence record 403584 | Addgene NGS Result
CACATTTCCCCGAAAAGTGCCACCTGACGTCGACGGATCGGGAGATCTCCCGATCCCCTATGGTGCACTC
TCAGTACAATCTGCTCTGATGCCGCATAGTTAAGCCAGTATCTGCTCCCTGCTTGTGTGTTGGAGGTCGC
TGAGTAGTGCGCGAGCAAAATTTAAGCTACAACAAGGCAAGGCTTGACCGACAATTGCATGAAGAATCTG
CTTAGGGTTAGGCGTTTTGCGCTGCTTCGCGATGTACGGGCCAGATATTGACATTGATTATTGACTAGTT
ATTAATAGTAATCAATTACGGGGTCATTAGTTCATAGCCCATATATGGAGTTCCGCGTTACATAACTTAC
GGTAAATGGCCCGCCTGGCTGACCGCCCAACGACCCCCGCCCATTGACGTCAATAATGACGTATGTTCCC
ATAGTAACGCCAATAGGGACTTTCCATTGACGTCAATGGGTGGAGTATTTACGGTAAACTGCCCACTTGG
CAGTACATCAAGTGTATCATATGCCAAGTACGCCCCCTATTGACGTCAATGACGGTAAATGGCCCGCCTG
GCATTATGCCCAGTACATGACCTTATGGGACTTTCCTACTTGGCAGTACATCTACGTATTAGTCATCGCT
ATTACCATGGTGATGCGGTTTTGGCAGTACATCAATGGGCGTGGATAGCGGTTTGACTCACGGGGATTTC
CAAGTCTCCACCCCATTGACGTCAATGGGAGTTTGTTTTGGCACCAAAATCAACGGGACTTTCCAAAATG
TCGTAACAACTCCGCCCCATTGACGCAAATGGGCGGTAGGCGTGTACGGTGGGAGGTCTATATAAGCAGC
GCGTTTTGCCTGTACTGGGTCTCTCTGGTTAGACCAGATCTGAGCCTGGGAGCTCTCTGGCTAACTAGGG
AACCCACTGCTTAAGCCTCAATAAAGCTTGCCTTGAGTGCTTCAAGTAGTGTGTGCCCGTCTGTTGTGTG
ACTCTGGTAACTAGAGATCCCTCAGACCCTTTTAGTCAGTGTGGAAAATCTCTAGCAGTGGCGCCCGAAC
AGGGACTTGAAAGCGAAAGGGAAACCAGAGGAGCTCTCTCGACGCAGGACTCGGCTTGCTGAAGCGCGCA
CGGCAAGAGGCGAGGGGCGGCGACTGGTGAGTACGCCAAAAATTTTGACTAGCGGAGGCTAGAAGGAGAG
AGATGGGTGCGAGAGCGTCAGTATTAAGCGGGGGAGAATTAGATCGCGATGGGAAAAAATTCGGTTAAGG
CCAGGGGGAAAGAAAAAATATAAATTAAAACATATAGTATGGGCAAGCAGGGAGCTAGAACGATTCGCAG
TTAATCCTGGCCTGTTAGAAACATCAGAAGGCTGTAGACAAATACTGGGACAGCTACAACCATCCCTTCA
GACAGGATCAGAAGAACTTAGATCATTATATAATACAGTAGCAACCCTCTATTGTGTGCATCAAAGGATA
GAGATAAAAGACACCAAGGAAGCTTTAGACAAGATAGAGGAAGAGCAAAACAAAAGTAAGACCACCGCAC
AGCAAGCGGCCGCTGATCTTCAGACCTGGAGGAGGAGATATGAGGGACAATTGGAGAAGTGAATTATATA
AATATAAAGTAGTAAAAATTGAACCATTAGGAGTAGCACCCACCAAGGCAAAGAGAAGAGTGGTGCAGAG
AGAAAAAAGAGCAGTGGGAATAGGAGCTTTGTTCCTTGGGTTCTTGGGAGCAGCAGGAAGCACTATGGGC
GCAGCGTCAATGACGCTGACGGTACAGGCCAGACAATTATTGTCTGGTATAGTGCAGCAGCAGAACAATT
TGCTGAGGGCTATTGAGGCGCAACAGCATCTGTTGCAACTCACAGTCTGGGGCATCAAGCAGCTCCAGGC
AAGAATCCTGGCTGTGGAAAGATACCTAAAGGATCAACAGCTCCTGGGGATTTGGGGTTGCTCTGGAAAA
CTCATTTGCACCACTGCTGTGCCTTGGAATGCTAGTTGGAGTAATAAATCTCTGGAACAGATTTGGAATC
ACACGACCTGGATGGAGTGGGACAGAGAAATTAACAATTACACAAGCTTAATACACTCCTTAATTGAAGA
ATCGCAAAACCAGCAAGAAAAGAATGAACAAGAATTATTGGAATTAGATAAATGGGCAAGTTTGTGGAAT
TGGTTTAACATAACAAATTGGCTGTGGTATATAAAATTATTCATAATGATAGTAGGAGGCTTGGTAGGTT
TAAGAATAGTTTTTGCTGTACTTTCTATAGTGAATAGAGTTAGGCAGGGATATTCACCATTATCGTTTCA
GACCCACCTCCCAACCCCGAGGGGACCCGACAGGCCCGAAGGAATAGAAGAAGAAGGTGGAGAGAGAGAC
AGAGACAGATCCATTCGATTAGTGAACGGATCGGCACTGCGTGCGCCAATTCTGCAGACAAATGGCAGTA
TTCATCCACAATTTTAAAAGAAAAGGGGGGATTGGGGGGTACAGTGCAGGGGAAAGAATAGTAGACATAA
TAGCAACAGACATACAAACTAAAGAATTACAAAAACAAATTACAAAAATTCAAAATTTTCGGGTTTATTA
CAGGGACAGCAGAGATCCAGTTTGGTTAATTAAGGTACCATCGATCTTAAGTCGCGACTCGAGAATTCGC
TAGCTAGGTCTTGAAAGGAGTGGGAATTGGCTCCGGTGCCCGTCAGTGGGCAGAGCGCACATCGCCCACA
GTCCCCGAGAAGTTGGGGGGAGGGGTCGGCAATTGATCCGGTGCCTAGAGAAGGTGGCGCGGGGTAAACT
GGGAAAGTGATGTCGTGTACTGGCTCCGCCTTTTTCCCGAGGGTGGGGGAGAACCGTATATAAGTGCAGT
AGTCGCCGTGAACGTTCTTTTTCGCAACGGGTTTGCCGCCAGAACACAGGTAAGTGCCGTGTGTGGTTCC
CGCGGGCCTGGCCTCTTTACGGGTTATGGCCCTTGCGTGCCTTGAATTACTTCCACTGGCTGCAGTACGT
GATTCTTGATCCCGAGCTTCGGGTTGGAAGTGGGTGGGAGAGTTCGAGGCCTTGCGCTTAAGGAGCCCCT
TCGCCTCGTGCTTGAGTTGAGGCCTGGCCTGGGCGCTGGGGCCGCCGCGTGCGAATCTGGTGGCACCTTC
GCGCCTGTCTCGCTGCTTTCGATAAGTCTCTAGCCATTTAAAATTTTTGATGACCTGCTGCGACGCTTTT
TTTCTGGCAAGATAGTCTTGTAAATGCGGGCCAAGATCTGCACACTGGTATTTCGGTTTTTGGGGCCGCG
GGCGGCGACGGGGCCCGTGCGTCCCAGCGCACATGTTCGGCGAGGCGGGGCCTGCGAGCGCGGCCACCGA
GAATCGGACGGGGGTAGTCTCAAGCTGGCCGGCCTGCTCTGGTGCCTGGCCTCGCGCCGCCGTGTATCGC
CCCGCCCTGGGCGGCAAGGCTGGCCCGGTCGGCACCAGTTGCGTGAGCGGAAAGATGGCCGCTTCCCGGC
CCTGCTGCAGGGAGCTCAAAATGGAGGACGCGGCGCTCGGGAGAGCGGGCGGGTGAGTCACCCACACAAA
GGAAAAGGGCCTTTCCGTCCTCAGCCGTCGCTTCATGTGACTCCACGGAGTACCGGGCGCCGTCCAGGCA
CCTCGATTAGTTCTCGAGCTTTTGGAGTACGTCGTCTTTAGGTTGGGGGGAGGGGTTTTATGCGATGGAG
TTTCCCCACACTGAGTGGGTGGAGACTGAAGTTAGGCCAGCTTGGCACTTGATGTAATTCTCCTTGGAAT
TTGCCCTTTTTGAGTTTGGATCTTGGTTCATTCTCAAGCCTCAGACAGTGGTTCAAAGTTTTTTTCTTCC
ATTTCAGGTGTCGTGAACCGGTTCTAGAGCGCTGCCACCATGACGACACCACGGAATAGCGTTAATGGTA
CCTTTCCGGCGGAGCCAATGAAGGGTCCCATTGCGATGCAATCTGGACCGAAACCCTTGTTCAGGAGAAT
GTCATCCCTCGTCGGTCCAACGCAGAGTTTCTTCATGAGGGAGTCTAAAACCCTCGGAGCCGTGCAAATT
ATGAACGGACTTTTCCATATAGCACTTGGAGGACTGCTTATGATTCCTGCTGGCATCTATGCCCCTATTT
GTGTAACCGTTTGGTATCCGCTGTGGGGTGGTATAATGTATATAATTTCAGGTTCACTCCTCGCGGCGAC
TGAGAAAAACAGCCGAAAATGCCTCGTGAAGGGAAAGATGATAATGAATAGCCTCAGCCTCTTCGCCGCC
ATATCTGGTATGATATTGAGTATCATGGATATTCTGAATATAAAAATCTCTCATTTCCTTAAAATGGAAA
GCCTTAACTTTATCAGAGCGCATACTCCCTACATCAATATCTACAACTGTGAGCCCGCTAACCCGTCAGA
GAAGAACAGCCCATCTACTCAGTACTGTTATAGTATTCAGTCATTGTTCCTGGGAATACTTAGCGTCATG
CTCATCTTTGCATTTTTTCAAGAACTGGTGATCGCAGGTATCGTCGAGAACGAATGGAAAAGAACCTGTT
CAAGACCTAAAAGCAATATCGTACTTTTGTCTGCGGAGGAAAAGAAAGAACAAACGATAGAGATCAAGGA
AGAGGTAGTGGGGCTGACCGAAACGAGCTCCCAACCTAAGAATGAAGAGGATATTGAGATCATTCCTATA
CAGGAAGAGGAAGAGGAGGAGACAGAAACCAATTTTCCCGAACCACCACAAGATCAAGAAAGCAGCCCAA
TTGAAAATGATAGTAGCCCATAAACGCGTTAAGTCGACAAATGACAAGTAAGCGGCCGCGCCCCTCTCCC
TCCCCCCCCCCTAACGTTACTGGCCGAAGCCGCTTGGAATAAGGCCGGTGTGCGTTTGTCTATATGTTAT
TTTCCACCATATTGCCGTCTTTTGGCAATGTGAGGGCCCGGAAACCTGGCCCTGTCTTCTTGACGAGCAT
TCCTAGGGGTCTTTCCCCTCTCGCCAAAGGAATGCAAGGTCTGTTGAATGTCGTGAAGGAAGCAGTTCCT
CTGGAAGCTTCTTGAAGACAAACAACGTCTGTAGCGACCCTTTGCAGGCAGCGGAACCCCCCACCTGGCG
ACAGGTGCCTCTGCGGCCCAAAGCCACGTGTATAAGATACACCTGCAAAGGCGGCACAACCCCAGTGCCA
CGTTGTGAGTTGGATAGTTGTGGAAAGAGTCAAATGGCTCTCCTCAAGCGTATTCAACAAGGGGCTGAAG
GATGCCCAGAAGGTACCCCATTGTATGGGATCTGATCTGGGGCCTCGGTGCACATGCTTTACATGTGTTT
AGTCGAGGTTAAAAAAACGTCTAGGCCCCCCGAACCACGGGGACGTGGTTTTCCTTTGAAAAACACGATG
ATAATATGGCCACACATATGGTGAGCAAGGGCGAGGAGCTGTTCACCGGGGTGGTGCCCATCCTGGTCGA
GCTGGACGGCGACGTAAACGGCCACAAGTTCAGCGTGTCCGGCGAGGGCGAGGGCGATGCCACCTACGGC
AAGCTGACCCTGAAGTTCATCTGCACCACCGGCAAGCTGCCCGTGCCCTGGCCCACCCTCGTGACCACCC
TGACCTACGGCGTGCAGTGCTTCAGCCGCTACCCCGACCACATGAAGCAGCACGACTTCTTCAAGTCCGC
CATGCCCGAAGGCTACGTCCAGGAGCGCACCATCTTCTTCAAGGACGACGGCAACTACAAGACCCGCGCC
GAGGTGAAGTTCGAGGGCGACACCCTGGTGAACCGCATCGAGCTGAAGGGCATCGACTTCAAGGAGGACG
GCAACATCCTGGGGCACAAGCTGGAGTACAACTACAACAGCCACAACGTCTATATCATGGCCGACAAGCA
GAAGAACGGCATCAAGGTGAACTTCAAGATCCGCCACAACATCGAGGACGGCAGCGTGCAGCTCGCCGAC
CACTACCAGCAGAACACCCCCATCGGCGACGGCCCCGTGCTGCTGCCCGACAACCACTACCTGAGCACCC
AGTCCGCCCTGAGCAAAGACCCCAACGAGAAGCGCGATCACATGGTCCTGCTGGAGTTCGTGACCGCCGC
CGGGATCACTCTCGGCATGGACGAGCTGTACAAGTAGCGCGTTAAGTCGACAATCAACCTCTGGATTACA
AAATTTGTGAAAGATTGACTGGTATTCTTAACTATGTTGCTCCTTTTACGCTATGTGGATACGCTGCTTT
AATGCCTTTGTATCATGCTATTGCTTCCCGTATGGCTTTCATTTTCTCCTCCTTGTATAAATCCTGGTTG
CTGTCTCTTTATGAGGAGTTGTGGCCCGTTGTCAGGCAACGTGGCGTGGTGTGCACTGTGTTTGCTGACG
CAACCCCCACTGGTTGGGGCATTGCCACCACCTGTCAGCTCCTTTCCGGGACTTTCGCTTTCCCCCTCCC
TATTGCCACGGCGGAACTCATCGCCGCCTGCCTTGCCCGCTGCTGGACAGGGGCTCGGCTGTTGGGCACT
GACAATTCCGTGGTGTTGTCGGGGAAATCATCGTCCTTTCCTTGGCTGCTCGCCTGTGTTGCCACCTGGA
TTCTGCGCGGGACGTCCTTCTGCTACGTCCCTTCGGCCCTCAATCCAGCGGACCTTCCTTCCCGCGGCCT
GCTGCCGGCTCTGCGGCCTCTTCCGCGTCTTCGCCTTCGCCCTCAGACGAGTCGGATCTCCCTTTGGGCC
GCCTCCCCGCGTCGACTTTAAGACCAATGACTTACAAGGCAGCTGTAGATCTTAGCCACTTTTTAAAAGA
AAAGGGGGGACTGGAAGGGCTAATTCACTCCCAACGAAGACAAGATCTGCTTTTTGCTTGTACTGGGTCT
CTCTGGTTAGACCAGATCTGAGCCTGGGAGCTCTCTGGCTAACTAGGGAACCCACTGCTTAAGCCTCAAT
AAAGCTTGCCTTGAGTGCTTCAAGTAGTGTGTGCCCGTCTGTTGTGTGACTCTGGTAACTAGAGATCCCT
CAGACCCTTTTAGTCAGTGTGGAAAATCTCTAGCAGGGCCCGTTTAAACCCGCTGATCAGCCTCGACTGT
GCCTTCTAGTTGCCAGCCATCTGTTGTTTGCCCCTCCCCCGTGCCTTCCTTGACCCTGGAAGGTGCCACT
CCCACTGTCCTTTCCTAATAAAATGAGGAAATTGCATCGCATTGTCTGAGTAGGTGTCATTCTATTCTGG
GGGGTGGGGTGGGGCAGGACAGCAAGGGGGAGGATTGGGAAGACAATAGCAGGCATGCTGGGGATGCGGT
GGGCTCTATGGCTTCTGAGGCGGAAAGAACCAGCTGGGGCTCTAGGGGGTATCCCC
[124 nt withheld, positions 7337-7460]
C
[91 nt withheld, positions 7462-7552]
A
[49 nt withheld, positions 7554-7602]
CCTTTGACGTTGGAGTCCACGTTCTTT
[37 nt withheld, positions 7630-7666]
ACCCTATCTCGGTCTATTCTTTTGATTTATAAGGGATTTTGCCGATTTCGGCCTATTGGTTAAAAAATGA
GCTGATTTAACAAAAATTTAACGCGAATTAATTCTGTGGAATGTGTGTCAGTTAGGGTGTGGAAAGTCCC
CAGGCTCCCCAGCAGGCAGAAGTATGCAAAGCATGCATCTCAATTAGTCAGCAACCAGGTGTGGAAAGTC
CCCAGGCTCCCCAGCAGGCAGAAGTATGCAAAGCATGCATCTCAATTAGTCAGCAACCATAGTCCCGCCC
CTAACTCCGCCCATCCCGCCCCTAACTCCGCCCAGTTCCGCCCATTCTCCGCCCCATGGCTGACTAATTT
TTTTTATTTATGCAGAGGCCGAGGCCGCCTCTGCCTCTGAGCTATTCCAGAAGTAGTGAGGAGGCTTTTT
TGGAGGCCTAGGCTTTTGCAAAAAGCTCCCGGGAGCTTGTATATCCATTTTCGGATCTGATCAGCACGTG
TTGACAATTAATCATCGGCATAGTATATCGGCATAGTATAATACGACAAGGTGAGGAACTAAACCATGGC
CAAGTTGACCAGTGCCGTTCCGGTGCTCACCGCGCGCGACGTCGCCGGAGCGGTCGAGTTCTGGACCGAC
CGGCTCGGGTTCTCCCGGGACTTCGTGGAGGACGACTTCGCCGGTGTGGTCCGGGACGACGTGACCCTGT
TCATCAGCGCGGTCCAGGACCAGGTGGTGCCGGACAACACCCTGGCCTGGGTGTGGGTGCGCGGCCTGGA
CGAGCTGTACGCCGAGTGGTCGGAGGTCGTGTCCACGAACTTCCGGGACGCCTCCGGGCCGGCCATGACC
GAGATCGGCGAGCAGCCGTGGGGGCGGGAGTTCGCCCTGCGCGACCCGGCCGGCAACTGCGTGCACTTCG
TGGCCGAGGAGCAGGACTGACACGTGCTACGAGATTTCGATTCCACCGCCGCCTTCTATGAAAGGTTGGG
CTTCGGAATCGTTTTCCGGGACGCCGGCTGGATGATCCTCCAGCGCGGGGATCTCATGCTGGAGTTCTTC
GCCCACCCCAACTTGTTTATTGCAGCTTATAATGGTTACAAATAAAGCAATAGCATCACAAATTTCACAA
ATAAAGCATTTTTTTCACTGCATTCTAGTTGTGGTTTGTCCAAACTCATCAATGTATCTTATCATGTCTG
TATACCGTCGACCTCTAGCTAGAGCTTGGCGTAATCATGGTCATAGCTGTTTCCTGTGTGAAATTGTTAT
CCGCTCACAATTCCACACAACATACGAGCCGGAAGCATAAAGTGTAAAGCCTGGGGTGCCTAATGAGTGA
GCTAACTCACATTAATTGCGTTGCGCTCACTGCCCGCTTTCCAGTCGGGAAACCTGTCGTGCCAGCTGCA
TTAATGAATCGGCCAACGCGCGGGGAGAGGCGGTTTGCGTATTGGGCGCTCTTCCGCTTCCTCGCTCACT
GACTCGCTGCGCTCGGTCGTTCGGCTGCGGCGAGCGGTATCAGCTCACTCAAAGGCGGTAATACGGTTAT
CCACAGAATCAGGGGATAACGCAGGAAAGAACATGTGAGCAAAAGGCCAGCAAAAGGCCAGGAACCGTAA
AAAGGCCGCGTTGCTGGCGTTTTTCCATAGGCTCCGCCCCCCTGACGAGCATCACAAAAATCGACGCTCA
AGTCAGAGGTGGCGAAACCCGACAGGACTATAAAGATACCAGGCGTTTCCCCCTGGAAGCTCCCTCGTGC
GCTCTCCTGTTCCGACCCTGCCGCTTACCGGATACCTGTCCGCCTTTCTCCCTTCGGGAAGCGTGGCGCT
TTCTCATAGCTCACGCTGTAGGTATCTCAGTTCGGTGTAGGTCGTTCGCTCCAAGCTGGGCTGTGTGCAC
GAACCCCCCGTTCAGCCCGACCGCTGCGCCTTATCCGGTAACTATCGTCTTGAGTCCAACCCGGTAAGAC
ACGACTTATCGCCACTGGCAGCAGCCACTGGTAACAGGATTAGCAGAGCGAGGTATGTAGGCGGTGCTAC
AGAGTTCTTGAAGTGGTGGCCTAACTACGGCTACACTAGAAGAACAGTATTTGGTATCTGCGCTCTGCTG
AAGCCAGTTACCTTCGGAAAAAGAGTTGGTAGCTCTTGATCCGGCAAACAAACCACCGCTGGTAGCGGTG
GTTTTTTTGTTTGCAAGCAGCAGATTACGCGCAGAAAAAAAGGATCTCAAGAAGATCCTTTGATCTTTTC
TACGGGGTCTGACGCTCAGTGGAACGAAAACTCACGTTAAGGGATTTTGGTCATGAGATTATCAAAAAGG
ATCTTCACCTAGATCCTTTTAAATTAAAAATGAAGTTTTAAATCAATCTAAAGTATATATGAGTAAACTT
GGTCTGACAGTTACCAATGCTTAATCAGTGAGGCACCTATCTCAGCGATCTGTCTATTTCGTTCATCCAT
AGTTGCCTGACTCCCCGTCGTGTAGATAACTACGATACGGGAGGGCTTACCATCTGGCCCCAGTGCTGCA
ATGATACCGCGAGACCCACGCTCACCGGCTCCAGATTTATCAGCAATAAACCAGCCAGCCGGAAGGGCCG
AGCGCAGAAGTGGTCCTGCAACTTTATCCGCCTCCATCCAGTCTATTAATTGTTGCCGGGAAGCTAGAGT
AAGTAGTTCGCCAGTTAATAGTTTGCGCAACGTTGTTGCCATTGCTACAGGCATCGTGGTGTCACGCTCG
TCGTTTGGTATGGCTTCATTCAGCTCCGGTTCCCAACGATCAAGGCGAGTTACATGATCCCCCATGTTGT
GCAAAAAAGCGGTTAGCTCCTTCGGTCCTCCGATCGTTGTCAGAAGTAAGTTGGCCGCAGTGTTATCACT
CATGGTTATGGCAGCACTGCATAATTCTCTTACTGTCATGCCATCCGTAAGATGCTTTTCTGTGACTGGT
GAGTACTCAACCAAGTCATTCTGAGAATAGTGTATGCGGCGACCGAGTTGCTCTTGCCCGGCGTCAATAC
GGGATAATACCGCGCCACATAGCAGAACTTTAAAAGTGCTCATCATTGGAAAACGTTCTTCGGGGCGAAA
ACTCTCAAGGATCTTACCGCTGTTGAGATCCAGTTCGATGTAACCCACTCGTGCACCCAACTGATCTTCA
GCATCTTTTACTTTCACCAGCGTTTCTGGGTGAGCAAAAACAGGAAGGCAAAATGCCGCAAAAAAGGGAA
TAAGGGCGACACGGAAATGTTGAATACTCATACTCTTCCTTTTTCAATATTATTGAAGCATTTATCAGGG
TTATTGTCTCATGAGCGGATACATATTTGAATGTATTTAGAAAAATAAACAAATAGGGGTTCCGCG
Features (pLannotate 1.2.2; 34 found; start..end, strand, type, name):
     59..111     -  misc_feature   bom (fragment): basis of mobility region from pBR322
    260..639     +  enhancer       CMV enhancer: human cytomegalovirus immediate early enhancer
    640..839     +  promoter       CMV promoter: human cytomegalovirus (CMV) immediate early promoter
    857..1037    +  LTR            5' LTR (truncated): truncated 5' long terminal repeat (LTR) from HIV-1
   1084..1209    +  misc_feature   HIV-1 Ψ: packaging signal of human immunodeficiency virus type 1
   1193..1556    +  CDS            HIV-1 gag (fragment): gag protein from human immunodeficiency virus 1; gag
   1702..1935    +  misc_feature   RRE: The Rev response element (RRE) of HIV-1 allows for Rev-dependent mRNA export from the nucleus to the cytoplasm.
   2312..2412    +  CDS            Rev (fragment): human immunodeficiency virus 1 (HIV-1) Rev protein; rev; enhances nuclear export of unspliced and incompletely spliced viral mRNAs
   2462..2579    +  misc_feature   cPPT/CTS: central polypurine tract and central termination sequence of HIV-1
   2664..2682    +  CDS            small t antigen (fragment): SV40 (simian virus 40) small t antigen
   2708..2919    +  promoter       EF-1α core promoter: core promoter for human elongation factor EF-1α
   2920..3028    +  intron         EF-1α intron A (fragment): intron upstream of the start codon of human EF-1α
   3654..3857    +  intron         EF-1α intron A: truncated intron upstream of the start codon of human EF-1α
   3890..4780    +  CDS            MS4A1: CD20_HUMAN - Also known as CD20. Experimental evidence at protein level: Swiss-Prot protein existence level 1. B-lymphocyte-specific membrane protein that plays a role in the regulation of cellular calcium influx necessary for the development, differentiation, and activation of B-lymphocytes (PubMed:3925015, PubMed:7684739, PubMed:12920111). Functions as a store-operated calcium (SOC) channel component promoting calcium influx after activation by the B-cell receptor/BCR (PubMed:7684739, PubMed:12920111, PubMed:18474602). From Homo sapiens (Human).
   4821..5404    +  misc_feature   IRES2: internal ribosome entry site (IRES) of the encephalomyocarditis virus (EMCV)
   5408..6124    +  CDS            EGFP: EGFP is a basic (constitutively fluorescent) green fluorescent protein published in 1996, derived from Aequorea victoria. It is reported to be a rapidly-maturing weak dimer with moderate acid sensitivity.
   6142..6730    +  misc_feature   WPRE: woodchuck hepatitis virus posttranscriptional regulatory element
   6781..6800    +  misc_feature   cPPT/CTS (fragment): central polypurine tract and central termination sequence of HIV-1
   6802..7035    +  LTR            3' LTR (ΔU3): self-inactivating 3' long terminal repeat (LTR) from HIV-1
   7067..7291    +  polyA_signal   bGH poly(A) signal: bovine growth hormone polyadenylation signal
   7295..7316    +  promoter       SV40 promoter (fragment): SV40 enhancer and early promoter
   7337..7765    +  rep_origin     f1 ori (sequence partly withheld): f1 bacteriophage origin of replication; arrow indicates direction of (+) strand synthesis
   7779..8108    +  promoter       SV40 promoter: SV40 enhancer and early promoter
   8156..8203    +  promoter       EM7 promoter: synthetic bacterial promoter&nbsp
   8222..8596    +  CDS            BleoR: antibiotic-binding protein; Sh ble from Streptoalloteichus hindustanus; confers resistance to bleomycin, phleomycin, and Zeocin™
   8606..8731    +  CDS            ble (fragment): BLE_KLEPN - Experimental evidence at protein level: Swiss-Prot protein existence level 1. Binding protein with a strong affinity to the bleomycin family of antibiotics. Binds to CL990; an antimitotic-antibiotic compound. From Klebsiella pneumoniae.
   8726..8847    +  polyA_signal   SV40 poly(A) signal: SV40 polyadenylation signal
   8918..8940    -  protein_bind   lac operator (fragment): The lac repressor binds to the lac operator to inhibit transcription in E. coli. This inhibition can be relieved by adding lactose or isopropyl-β-D-thiogalactopyranoside (IPTG). lac repressor encoded by lacI
   8944..8974    -  promoter       lac promoter: promoter for the E. coli lac operon
   8989..9010    -  protein_bind   CAP binding site: CAP binding activates transcription in the presence of cAMP. E. coli catabolite activator protein
   9023..9115    -  CDS            lacI (fragment): lac repressor; lacI; The lac repressor binds to the lac operator to inhibit transcription in E. coli. This inhibition can be relieved by adding lactose or isopropyl-β-D-thiogalactopyranoside (IPTG).
   9298..9886    -  rep_origin     ori: high-copy-number ColE1/pMB1/pBR322/pUC origin of replication
  10057..10917   -  CDS            AmpR: β-lactamase; bla; confers resistance to ampicillin, carbenicillin, and related antibiotics
  10918..11022   -  promoter       AmpR promoter: bla
