[The description below was written by a language model from this plasmid's Addgene catalogue record and pLannotate feature annotations shown in this document.]
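Description:
pJRH-1328 LV EF1a-CD20 IRES-EGFP is an 11,022 bp lentiviral transfer plasmid, catalogued as second generation, for engineering mammalian cells to express human CD20. It is propagated in E. coli through a high-copy ColE1/pUC-type origin with ampicillin selection (AmpR under its own bla promoter). The backbone also carries an f1 phage origin. Outside the viral region there is an SV40/EM7 promoter-driven BleoR cassette with an SV40 polyadenylation signal, which could in principle confer Zeocin resistance in bacteria or in transfected cells. Because it lies beyond the 3' LTR, it would not be carried into the packaged genome.

The viral genome is transcribed from a CMV enhancer/promoter fused to a truncated HIV-1 5' LTR. It is followed by the Ψ packaging signal with a partial gag sequence, the Rev response element for nuclear export of the unspliced RNA, and the cPPT/CTS. The genome ends in a ΔU3 self-inactivating 3' LTR, with a bGH polyadenylation signal downstream. Within the genome, an EF-1α promoter with its intron A sequences drives a bicistronic transcript. The first cistron is the 891 bp MS4A1 (CD20) coding sequence, a B-lymphocyte membrane protein. The second is EGFP, translated from an EMCV IRES, so green fluorescence marks transduced cells that also express CD20. A WPRE after EGFP enhances transcript stability and expression.

The construct is used with packaging and envelope plasmids to produce lentivirus that generates cells stably displaying CD20. It was deposited with work on in vivo human T cell engineering with enveloped delivery vehicles, although the record does not state the specific role of the CD20-expressing cells in that study.
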