Addgene plasmid #201918: pJRH-1328 LV EF1a-CD20 IRES-EGFP
Purpose: 2nd generation lentiviral transfer plasmid for engineering cells to express human CD20
Depositing lab: Jennifer Doudna. Depositing organization: University of California, Berkeley. Publication: In vivo human T cell engineering with enveloped delivery vehicles. Hamilton JR, Chen E, Perez BS, Sandoval Espinoza CR, Kang MH, Trinidad M, Ngo W, Doudna JA. Nat Biotechnol. 2024 Jan 11. doi: 10.1038/s41587-023-02085-z. PubMed 38212493.
Backbone
  Vector backbone: Addgene #171625
  Total vector size (bp): 11022
  Vector type: Mammalian Expression, Lentiviral
Growth in bacteria
  Bacterial resistance: Ampicillin, 100 μg/mL
  Growth temperature: 37°C
  Growth strain: NEB Stable
  Copy number: High Copy
Gene/Insert
  Gene/Insert name: CD20
  Species: H. sapiens (human)
  Insert size (bp): 891
  Promoter: EF1a
  Cloning method: Gibson Cloning
  Sequencing primers: 5′ GCCAGCTTGGCACTTGATG; 3′ CCTCACATTGCCAAAAGACG
Terms and licenses: Academic/Nonprofit Terms; Industry Terms: Not Available to Industry
How to cite: pJRH-1328 LV EF1a-CD20 IRES-EGFP was a gift from Jennifer Doudna (Addgene plasmid # 201918 ; http://n2t.net/addgene:201918 ; RRID:Addgene_201918)
